>Addgene plasmid #155003 | pcDNA-GFP-EBA175-Flag(P1424Q/Y1426S) | addgene full sequence | sequence record 309847 | Addgene NGS Result
GACGGATCGGGAGATCTCCCGATCCCCTATGGTGCACTCTCAGTACAATCTGCTCTGATGCCGCATAGTT
AAGCCAGTATCTGCTCCCTGCTTGTGTGTTGGAGGTCGCTGAGTAGTGCGCGAGCAAAATTTAAGCTACA
ACAAGGCAAGGCTTGACCGACAATTGCATGAAGAATCTGCTTAGGGTTAGGCGTTTTGCGCTGCTTCGCG
ATGTACGGGCCAGATATACGCGTTGACATTGATTATTGACTAGTTATTAATAGTAATCAATTACGGGGTC
ATTAGTTCATAGCCCATATATGGAGTTCCGCGTTACATAACTTACGGTAAATGGCCCGCCTGGCTGACCG
CCCAACGACCCCCGCCCATTGACGTCAATAATGACGTATGTTCCCATAGTAACGCCAATAGGGACTTTCC
ATTGACGTCAATGGGTGGAGTATTTACGGTAAACTGCCCACTTGGCAGTACATCAAGTGTATCATATGCC
AAGTACGCCCCCTATTGACGTCAATGACGGTAAATGGCCCGCCTGGCATTATGCCCAGTACATGACCTTA
TGGGACTTTCCTACTTGGCAGTACATCTACGTATTAGTCATCGCTATTACCATGGTGATGCGGTTTTGGC
AGTACATCAATGGGCGTGGATAGCGGTTTGACTCACGGGGATTTCCAAGTCTCCACCCCATTGACGTCAA
TGGGAGTTTGTTTTGGCACCAAAATCAACGGGACTTTCCAAAATGTCGTAACAACTCCGCCCCATTGACG
CAAATGGGCGGTAGGCGTGTACGGTGGGAGGTCTATATAAGCAGAGCTCTCTGGCTAACTAGAGAACCCA
CTGCTTACTGGCTTATCGAAATTAATACGACTCACTATAGGGAGACCCAAGCTGGCTAGCGTTTAAACTT
AAGCTTACCATGGTCCCCTCGGCTGGACAGCTCGCCCTGTTCGCTCTGGGTATTGTGTTGGCTGCGTGCC
AGGCCTTGGAGAACAGCACGTCCCCGCTGCGTACGATGGTGAGCAAGGGCGAGGAGCTGTTCACCGGGGT
GGTGCCCATCCTGGTCGAGCTGGACGGCGACGTAAACGGCCACAAGTTCAGCGTGTCCGGCGAGGGCGAG
GGCGATGCCACCTACGGCAAGCTGACCCTGAAGTTCATCTGCACCACCGGCAAGCTGCCCGTGCCCTGGC
CCACCCTCGTGACCACCCTGACCTACGGCGTGCAGTGCTTCAGCCGCTACCCCGACCACATGAAGCAGCA
CGACTTCTTCAAGTCCGCCATGCCCGAAGGCTACGTCCAGGAGCGCACCATCTTCTTCAAGGACGACGGC
AACTACAAGACCCGCGCCGAGGTGAAGTTCGAGGGCGACACCCTGGTGAACCGCATCGAGCTGAAGGGCA
TCGACTTCAAGGAGGACGGCAACATCCTGGGGCACAAGCTGGAGTACAACTACAACAGCCACAACGTCTA
TATCATGGCCGACAAGCAGAAGAACGGCATCAAGGTGAACTTCAAGATCCGCCACAACATCGAGGACGGC
AGCGTGCAGCTCGCCGACCACTACCAGCAGAACACCCCCATCGGCGACGGCCCCGTGCTGCTGCCCGACA
ACCACTACCTGAGCACCCAGTCCGCCCTGAGCAAAGACCCCAACGAGAAGCGCGATCACATGGTCCTGCT
GGAGTTCGTGACCGCCGCCGGGATCACTCTCGGCATGGACGAGCTGTACAAGTCCGGCCGGACTCAGGGA
GCAGAATTCTCAGGATCCCATAGCCATCATGGTAATCGTCAGGATCGTGGTGGTAATAGCGGTAATGTGC
TGAATATGCGCAGCAACAATAACAACTTCAACAATATCCCGAGCCGCTATAATCTGTATGATAAGAAACT
GGATCTGGATCTGTATGAAAATCGCAATGATAGCACCACCAAAGAACTGATTAAAAAACTGGCCGAGATC
AATAAGTGCGAAAATGAAATTAGCGTGAAATATTGCGATCACATGATTCATGAAGAAATTCCGCTGAAAA
CCTGCACCAAAGAAAAGACCCGTAATCTGTGTTGTGCAGTGAGCGATTATTGCATGAGCTATTTTACCTA
TGATAGCGAAGAATATTACAACTGCACCAAACGCGAATTTGATGATCCGAGCTATACCTGCTTTCGTAAA
GAGGCATTTAGCAGCATGCAGTATTCTGCCGGTGCCGGTGTTCTGTTCATCATTCTGGTGATTCTGGGTG
CAAGCCAGGCAAAATATCAGCGCCTGGAGAAAATCAACAAGAACAAGATTGAGAAAAACGTGAATGATTA
CAAGGACGATGACGATAAGTAGGCGGCCGCATAATCTAGAGGGCCCGTTTAAACCCGCTGATCAGCCTCG
ACTGTGCCTTCTAGTTGCCAGCCATCTGTTGTTTGCCCCTCCCCCGTGCCTTCCTTGACCCTGGAAGGTG
CCACTCCCACTGTCCTTTCCTAATAAAATGAGGAAATTGCATCGCATTGTCTGAGTAGGTGTCATTCTAT
TCTGGGGGGTGGGGTGGGGCAGGACAGCAAGGGGGAGGATTGGGAAGACAATAGCAGGCATGCTGGGGAT
GCGGTGGGCTCTATGGCTTCTGAGGCGGAAAGAACCAGCTGGGGCTCTAGGGGGTATCCCC
[124 nt withheld, positions 2652-2775]
C
[91 nt withheld, positions 2777-2867]
A
[49 nt withheld, positions 2869-2917]
CCTTTGACGTTGGAGTCCACGTTCTTT
[37 nt withheld, positions 2945-2981]
ACCCTATCTCGGTCTATTCTTTTGATTTATAAGGGATTTTGCCGATTTCGGCCTATTGGTTAAAAAATGA
GCTGATTTAACAAAAATTTAACGCGAATTAATTCTGTGGAATGTGTGTCAGTTAGGGTGTGGAAAGTCCC
CAGGCTCCCCAGCAGGCAGAAGTATGCAAAGCATGCATCTCAATTAGTCAGCAACCAGGTGTGGAAAGTC
CCCAGGCTCCCCAGCAGGCAGAAGTATGCAAAGCATGCATCTCAATTAGTCAGCAACCATAGTCCCGCCC
CTAACTCCGCCCATCCCGCCCCTAACTCCGCCCAGTTCCGCCCATTCTCCGCCCCATGGCTGACTAATTT
TTTTTATTTATGCAGAGGCCGAGGCCGCCTCTGCCTCTGAGCTATTCCAGAAGTAGTGAGGAGGCTTTTT
TGGAGGCCTAGGCTTTTGCAAAAAGCTCCCGGGAGCTTGTATATCCATTTTCGGATCTGATCAAGAGACA
GGATGAGGATCGTTTCGCATGATTGAACAAGATGGATTGCACGCAGGTTCTCCGGCCGCTTGGGTGGAGA
GGCTATTCGGCTATGACTGGGCACAACAGACAATCGGCTGCTCTGATGCCGCCGTGTTCCGGCTGTCAGC
GCAGGGGCGCCCGGTTCTTTTTGTCAAGACCGACCTGTCCGGTGCCCTGAATGAACTGCAGGACGAGGCA
GCGCGGCTATCGTGGCTGGCCACGACGGGCGTTCCTTGCGCAGCTGTGCTCGACGTTGTCACTGAAGCGG
GAAGGGACTGGCTGCTATTGGGCGAAGTGCCGGGGCAGGATCTCCTGTCATCTCACCTTGCTCCTGCCGA
GAAAGTATCCATCATGGCTGATGCAATGCGGCGGCTGCATACGCTTGATCCGGCTACCTGCCCATTCGAC
CACCAAGCGAAACATCGCATCGAGCGAGCACGTACTCGGATGGAAGCCGGTCTTGTCGATCAGGATGATC
TGGACGAAGAGCATCAGGGGCTCGCGCCAGCCGAACTGTTCGCCAGGCTCAAGGCGCGCATGCCCGACGG
CGAGGATCTCGTCGTGACCCATGGCGATGCCTGCTTGCCGAATATCATGGTGGAAAATGGCCGCTTTTCT
GGATTCATCGACTGTGGCCGGCTGGGTGTGGCGGACCGCTATCAGGACATAGCGTTGGCTACCCGTGATA
TTGCTGAAGAGCTTGGCGGCGAATGGGCTGACCGCTTCCTCGTGCTTTACGGTATCGCCGCTCCCGATTC
GCAGCGCATCGCCTTCTATCGCCTTCTTGACGAGTTCTTCTGAGCGGGACTCTGGGGTTCGAAATGACCG
ACCAAGCGACGCCCAACCTGCCATCACGAGATTTCGATTCCACCGCCGCCTTCTATGAAAGGTTGGGCTT
CGGAATCGTTTTCCGGGACGCCGGCTGGATGATCCTCCAGCGCGGGGATCTCATGCTGGAGTTCTTCGCC
CACCCCAACTTGTTTATTGCAGCTTATAATGGTTACAAATAAAGCAATAGCATCACAAATTTCACAAATA
AAGCATTTTTTTCACTGCATTCTAGTTGTGGTTTGTCCAAACTCATCAATGTATCTTATCATGTCTGTAT
ACCGTCGACCTCTAGCTAGAGCTTGGCGTAATCATGGTCATAGCTGTTTCCTGTGTGAAATTGTTATCCG
CTCACAATTCCACACAACATACGAGCCGGAAGCATAAAGTGTAAAGCCTGGGGTGCCTAATGAGTGAGCT
AACTCACATTAATTGCGTTGCGCTCACTGCCCGCTTTCCAGTCGGGAAACCTGTCGTGCCAGCTGCATTA
ATGAATCGGCCAACGCGCGGGGAGAGGCGGTTTGCGTATTGGGCGCTCTTCCGCTTCCTCGCTCACTGAC
TCGCTGCGCTCGGTCGTTCGGCTGCGGCGAGCGGTATCAGCTCACTCAAAGGCGGTAATACGGTTATCCA
CAGAATCAGGGGATAACGCAGGAAAGAACATGTGAGCAAAAGGCCAGCAAAAGGCCAGGAACCGTAAAAA
GGCCGCGTTGCTGGCGTTTTTCCATAGGCTCCGCCCCCCTGACGAGCATCACAAAAATCGACGCTCAAGT
CAGAGGTGGCGAAACCCGACAGGACTATAAAGATACCAGGCGTTTCCCCCTGGAAGCTCCCTCGTGCGCT
CTCCTGTTCCGACCCTGCCGCTTACCGGATACCTGTCCGCCTTTCTCCCTTCGGGAAGCGTGGCGCTTTC
TCATAGCTCACGCTGTAGGTATCTCAGTTCGGTGTAGGTCGTTCGCTCCAAGCTGGGCTGTGTGCACGAA
CCCCCCGTTCAGCCCGACCGCTGCGCCTTATCCGGTAACTATCGTCTTGAGTCCAACCCGGTAAGACACG
ACTTATCGCCACTGGCAGCAGCCACTGGTAACAGGATTAGCAGAGCGAGGTATGTAGGCGGTGCTACAGA
GTTCTTGAAGTGGTGGCCTAACTACGGCTACACTAGAAGAACAGTATTTGGTATCTGCGCTCTGCTGAAG
CCAGTTACCTTCGGAAAAAGAGTTGGTAGCTCTTGATCCGGCAAACAAACCACCGCTGGTAGCGGTGGTT
TTTTTGTTTGCAAGCAGCAGATTACGCGCAGAAAAAAAGGATCTCAAGAAGATCCTTTGATCTTTTCTAC
GGGGTCTGACGCTCAGTGGAACGAAAACTCACGTTAAGGGATTTTGGTCATGAGATTATCAAAAAGGATC
TTCACCTAGATCCTTTTAAATTAAAAATGAAGTTTTAAATCAATCTAAAGTATATATGAGTAAACTTGGT
CTGACAGTTACCAATGCTTAATCAGTGAGGCACCTATCTCAGCGATCTGTCTATTTCGTTCATCCATAGT
TGCCTGACTCCCCGTCGTGTAGATAACTACGATACGGGAGGGCTTACCATCTGGCCCCAGTGCTGCAATG
ATACCGCGAGACCCACGCTCACCGGCTCCAGATTTATCAGCAATAAACCAGCCAGCCGGAAGGGCCGAGC
GCAGAAGTGGTCCTGCAACTTTATCCGCCTCCATCCAGTCTATTAATTGTTGCCGGGAAGCTAGAGTAAG
TAGTTCGCCAGTTAATAGTTTGCGCAACGTTGTTGCCATTGCTACAGGCATCGTGGTGTCACGCTCGTCG
TTTGGTATGGCTTCATTCAGCTCCGGTTCCCAACGATCAAGGCGAGTTACATGATCCCCCATGTTGTGCA
AAAAAGCGGTTAGCTCCTTCGGTCCTCCGATCGTTGTCAGAAGTAAGTTGGCCGCAGTGTTATCACTCAT
GGTTATGGCAGCACTGCATAATTCTCTTACTGTCATGCCATCCGTAAGATGCTTTTCTGTGACTGGTGAG
TACTCAACCAAGTCATTCTGAGAATAGTGTATGCGGCGACCGAGTTGCTCTTGCCCGGCGTCAATACGGG
ATAATACCGCGCCACATAGCAGAACTTTAAAAGTGCTCATCATTGGAAAACGTTCTTCGGGGCGAAAACT
CTCAAGGATCTTACCGCTGTTGAGATCCAGTTCGATGTAACCCACTCGTGCACCCAACTGATCTTCAGCA
TCTTTTACTTTCACCAGCGTTTCTGGGTGAGCAAAAACAGGAAGGCAAAATGCCGCAAAAAAGGGAATAA
GGGCGACACGGAAATGTTGAATACTCATACTCTTCCTTTTTCAATATTATTGAAGCATTTATCAGGGTTA
TTGTCTCATGAGCGGATACATATTTGAATGTATTTAGAAAAATAAACAAATAGGGGTTCCGCGCACATTT
CCCCGAAAAGTGCCACCTGACGTC
Features (pLannotate 1.2.2; 22 found; start..end, strand, type, name):
     28..80      -  misc_feature   bom (fragment): basis of mobility region from pBR322
    235..614     +  enhancer       CMV enhancer: human cytomegalovirus immediate early enhancer
    615..818     +  promoter       CMV promoter: human cytomegalovirus (CMV) immediate early promoter
    814..847     +  LTR            5' LTR (truncated) (fragment): truncated 5' long terminal repeat (LTR) from HIV-1
    863..881     +  promoter       T7 promoter: promoter for bacteriophage T7 RNA polymerase
    920..1009    +  CDS            TGFA (fragment): TGFA_HUMAN - Experimental evidence at protein level: Swiss-Prot protein existence level 1. TGF alpha is a mitogenic polypeptide that is able to bind to the EGF receptor/EGFR and to act synergistically with TGF beta to promote anchorage-independent cell proliferation in soft agar. From Homo sapiens (Human).
   1016..1732    +  CDS            EGFP: EGFP is a basic (constitutively fluorescent) green fluorescent protein published in 1996, derived from Aequorea victoria. It is reported to be a rapidly-maturing weak dimer with moderate acid sensitivity.
   1715..2188    +  CDS            EBA1_PLAFC (fragment): Experimental evidence at protein level: Swiss-Prot protein existence level 1. Binds to host erythrocytes; may act as bridge between erythrocytes and merozoites. From Plasmodium falciparum (isolate Camp / Malaysia).
   2382..2606    +  polyA_signal   bGH poly(A) signal: bovine growth hormone polyadenylation signal
   2610..2631    +  promoter       SV40 promoter (fragment): SV40 enhancer and early promoter
   2652..3080    +  rep_origin     f1 ori (sequence partly withheld): f1 bacteriophage origin of replication; arrow indicates direction of (+) strand synthesis
   3094..3423    +  promoter       SV40 promoter: SV40 enhancer and early promoter
   3490..4281    +  CDS            neo: KKA2_KLEPN - Also known as kan, nptII. Experimental evidence at protein level: Swiss-Prot protein existence level 1. Resistance to kanamycin, neomycin, paromomycin, ribostamycin, butirosin and gentamicin B. From Klebsiella pneumoniae.
   4305..4463    +  CDS            ble (fragment): BLE_KLEPN - Experimental evidence at protein level: Swiss-Prot protein existence level 1. Binding protein with a strong affinity to the bleomycin family of antibiotics. Binds to CL990; an antimitotic-antibiotic compound. From Klebsiella pneumoniae.
   4458..4579    +  polyA_signal   SV40 poly(A) signal: SV40 polyadenylation signal
   4652..4668    -  protein_bind   lac operator: The lac repressor binds to the lac operator to inhibit transcription in E. coli. This inhibition can be relieved by adding lactose or isopropyl-β-D-thiogalactopyranoside (IPTG). lac repressor encoded by lacI
   4676..4706    -  promoter       lac promoter: promoter for the E. coli lac operon
   4721..4742    -  protein_bind   CAP binding site: CAP binding activates transcription in the presence of cAMP. E. coli catabolite activator protein
   4755..4847    -  CDS            lacI (fragment): lac repressor; lacI; The lac repressor binds to the lac operator to inhibit transcription in E. coli. This inhibition can be relieved by adding lactose or isopropyl-β-D-thiogalactopyranoside (IPTG).
   5030..5618    -  rep_origin     ori: high-copy-number ColE1/pMB1/pBR322/pUC origin of replication
   5789..6649    -  CDS            AmpR: β-lactamase; bla; confers resistance to ampicillin, carbenicillin, and related antibiotics
   6650..6754    -  promoter       AmpR promoter: bla
