[The description below was written by a language model from this plasmid's Addgene catalogue record and pLannotate feature annotations shown in this document.]
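Description:
pcDNA-GFP-EBA175-Flag(P1424Q/Y1426S) is a mammalian expression plasmid built on the pcDNA3.1 backbone. It is maintained in E. coli through a high-copy ColE1/pUC-type origin with ampicillin selection (AmpR under its own bla promoter), and it also carries an f1 phage origin. An SV40 early promoter drives a neomycin phosphotransferase gene followed by an SV40 poly(A) signal, the standard cassette for G418 selection of stably transfected mammalian cells. The catalogue lists a total size of about 6.0 kb, whereas the sequenced record behind the feature table is 6,785 nt. The catalogue figure probably leaves out the signal peptide and GFP portions of the fusion, although the record does not explain the difference.

The payload is a single open reading frame transcribed from the CMV immediate-early enhancer/promoter and terminated by the bGH polyadenylation signal, with a T7 promoter just upstream of the coding region. It begins with the signal peptide of human TGF-alpha (residues 1 to 32), which directs the protein into the secretory pathway. EGFP follows, then a synthetic fragment encoding residues 1284 to 1462 of the Plasmodium falciparum erythrocyte-binding antigen EBA175, cloned between BamHI and NotI, and finally a C-terminal Flag tag. The Flag tag is recorded in the catalogue but was not called in the annotation. The EBA175 segment carries the P1424Q and Y1426S substitutions.

The associated publication concerns parasite-selective rhomboid protease inhibitors. In that context the dual-tagged fusion most plausibly serves as a variant substrate reporter in transfected mammalian cells, with the two tags allowing N- and C-terminal cleavage products to be followed. The record does not state the specific effect of the two mutations.
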