Addgene plasmid #155003: pcDNA-GFP-EBA175-Flag(P1424Q/Y1426S)
Purpose: Expresses N-terminally GFP-tagged and C-terminally Flag-tagged EBA175 P1424Q/Y1426S variant (residues 1284-1462) from pcDNA3.1
Depositing lab: Sinisa Urban. Depositing organization: Johns Hopkins University and School of Medicine. Publication: Designed Parasite-Selective Rhomboid Inhibitors Block Invasion and Clear Blood-Stage Malaria. Gandhi S, Baker RP, Cho S, Stanchev S, Strisovsky K, Urban S. Cell Chem Biol. 2020 Aug 31. pii: S2451-9456(20)30333-0. doi: 10.1016/j.chembiol.2020.08.011. PubMed 32888502.
Backbone
  Vector backbone: pcDNA3.1
  Backbone manufacturer: Invitrogen
  Backbone size w/o insert (bp): 5500
  Total vector size (bp): 6040
  Vector type: Mammalian Expression
Growth in bacteria
  Bacterial resistance: Ampicillin, 100 μg/mL
  Growth temperature: 37°C
  Growth strain: DH5alpha
  Copy number: High Copy
Gene/Insert
  Gene/Insert name: PfEBA175
  Species: Synthetic
  Insert size (bp): 537
  Mutation: P1424Q/Y1426S; insert codes for EBA175 residues 1284 to 1462
  Promoter: CMV
  Tag / fusion protein: signal peptide (residues 1 to 32) from TGF alpha (N terminal on insert); GFP (N terminal on insert); Flag (C terminal on insert)
  Cloning method: Restriction Enzyme; 5′ cloning site BamHI (not destroyed); 3′ cloning site NotI (not destroyed)
  Sequencing primers: 5′ T7 forward; 3′ BGH reverse
Terms and licenses: Academic/Nonprofit Terms; Industry Terms: Not Available to Industry
How to cite: pcDNA-GFP-EBA175-Flag(P1424Q/Y1426S) was a gift from Sinisa Urban (Addgene plasmid # 155003 ; http://n2t.net/addgene:155003 ; RRID:Addgene_155003)
